Addgene plasmid #35228: LOC566040_ R (OZ588)
Depositing lab: Keith Joung. Depositing organization: Massachusetts General Hospital. Publication: Rapid "open-source" engineering of customized zinc-finger nucleases for highly efficient gene modification. Maeder ML, Thibodeau-Beganny S, Osiak A, Wright DA, Anthony RM, Eichtinger M, Jiang T, Foley JE, Winfrey RJ, Townsend JA, Unger-Wallace E, Sander JD, Muller-Lerch F, Fu F, Pearlberg J, Goebel C, Dassie JP, Pruett-Miller SM, Porteus MH, Sgroi DC, Iafrate AJ, Dobbs D, McCray PB, Cathomen T, Voytas DF, Joung JK. Mol Cell. 2008 Jul 25. 31(2):294-301. 10.1016/j.molcel.2008.06.016 PubMed 18657511.
Backbone
  Vector backbone: MG414
  Backbone size w/o insert (bp): 5493
  Vector type: Zebrafish Targeting
Growth in bacteria
  Bacterial resistance: Kanamycin, 50 μg/mL
  Growth temperature: 37°C
  Growth strain: XL1 Blue
  Growth instructions: Requires a bacterial strain such as XL1 Blue, that expresses the lacIq allele of lac repressor
  Copy number: Low Copy
Gene/Insert
  Gene/Insert name: Zinc finger array targeting LOC566040 (alt name: LOC566040)
  Species: D. rerio (zebrafish)
  Insert size (bp): 270
  Entrez Gene: LOC566040
  Cloning method: Restriction Enzyme; 5′ cloning site XbaI (not destroyed); 3′ cloning site BamHI (not destroyed)
  Sequencing primers: 5′ OK.61 GGGTAGTACGATGACGGAACCTGTC
Terms and licenses: Academic/Nonprofit Terms; Industry Terms: Not Available to Industry
Depositor comments: This plasmid encodes a zinc finger array targeting half of a target sequence in the zebrafish gene LOC566040. Please note that this plasmid does NOT contain the LOC566040 sequence. Users must order the complementary plasmid LOC566040_L (OZ587) [Addgene plasmid 35227] in order to create a zinc finger nuclease (ZFN) pair to introduce targeted mutations into this specific zebrafish gene. Users will also need to clone the zinc finger (ZF) insert of this plasmid into a zinc finger nuclease (ZFN) vector to express a FOKI fusion product. Examples of possible ZFN expression vectors that can be used are: pST1374 (Addgene plasmid 13426), pMLM290/292 (Addgene plasmids 21872 & 21873), pMLM800/802 (Addgene plasmids 27202 & 27203). The difference between pMLM800/802 and pMLM290/292 is the length of the “spacer” sequence in the full ZFN target site. If the spacer is 7 bp, scientists should use pMLM800/802. If the spacer is 5 or 6 bps, scientists should use pMLM290/292. pMLM290/292 is identical to pST1374 except that it harbors two mutations in the FokI nuclease domain (Q486E, I499L; aka the “-“ mutation see Miller et al., Nat. Biotech 2007, PMID 17603475) which confers heterodimeric behavior on these domains This zinc finger array was tested for binding activity to the sequence 5'-GAGTTGGGG-3' in a bacterial two hybrid assay, and resulted in 10.3 fold activation. However, this array has not yet been tested for activity as a zinc finger nuclease (i.e. for its ability to induce mutations at the intended locus). Scientists using this zinc finger array in a publication should notify and acknowledge NIH grant number R01 GM088040 in the publication. Other Articles: "Oligomerized pool engineering (OPEN): an 'open-source' protocol for making customized zinc-finger arrays." Maeder ML et al. (Nat Protoc. 2009 Sept 17. 4(10):1471-1501. Pubmed ID: 19798082) "Targeted mutagenesis in zebrafish using customized zinc-finger nucleases." Foley JE et al. (Nat Protoc. 2009 Dec 3. 4(12):1855-1867. Pubmed ID: 20010934)
How to cite: LOC566040_ R (OZ588) was a gift from Keith Joung (Addgene plasmid # 35228 ; http://n2t.net/addgene:35228 ; RRID:Addgene_35228)
