[The description below was written by a language model from this plasmid's Addgene catalogue record.]
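Description:
LOC566040_R (OZ588) is a low-copy, kanamycin-selected bacterial plasmid built on the 5.5 kb MG414 backbone and catalogued as a zebrafish targeting reagent. It carries a 270 bp insert encoding an engineered zinc finger array, placed between XbaI and BamHI sites that both remain intact so the array can be excised again. The array was produced by the OPEN (Oligomerized Pool Engineering) selection approach and recognises the "right" nine-base-pair half-site of a full nuclease target in the zebrafish gene LOC566040. The plasmid does not contain any LOC566040 sequence itself. The record notes that it must be propagated in a host expressing the lacIq allele of lac repressor, which suggests lac-regulated expression of the array, but the promoter, origin of replication and other backbone features are not stated, and no feature table is provided.

The construct is a source of a DNA-binding domain rather than a ready-to-use nuclease. To generate a functional zinc finger nuclease, the array must be subcloned into a separate expression vector that supplies the FokI cleavage domain. The choice of vector depends on the spacer length between the two half-sites, and some of the suggested vectors carry FokI mutations that enforce heterodimerisation. It must also be paired with the complementary left-hand array plasmid, LOC566040_L (OZ587), so that the two FokI fusions dimerise across the target and introduce a double-strand break, leading to targeted mutations in zebrafish. The array gave about 10-fold activation on its intended site in a bacterial two-hybrid binding assay. According to the depositor, it had not been tested for nuclease activity at the genomic locus.
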