>Addgene plasmid #35228 | LOC566040_ R (OZ588) | depositor partial sequence | sequence record 42884 | LOC566040_ R (OZ588) sequence 270 bps
TCTAGACCCGGGGAGCGCCCCTTCCAGTGTCGCATTTGCATGCGGAACTTTTCGCGGGCCACGCACCTTA
CCCGCCATACCCGTACTCATACCGGTGAAAAACCGTTTCAGTGTCGGATCTGTATGCGAAATTTCTCCAG
GAAGGAGGGCTTGAAGATCCATCTACGTACGCACACCGGCGAGAAGCCATTCCAATGCCGAATATGCATG
CGCAACTTCAGTCGCGCCGACAACCTGCGCAGGCACCTAAAAACCCACCTGAGGGGATCC
