>Addgene plasmid #35228 | LOC566040_ R (OZ588) | addgene partial sequence | sequence record 44583 | OK-61
AAAATCCAAGCTTTGGCGGCCGCTGACTACAAAGACGATGATGACAAATCTAGACCCGGGGAGCGCCCCT
TCCAGTGTCGCATTTGCATGCGGAACTTTTCGCGGGCCACGCACCTTACCCGCCATACCCGTACTCATAC
CGGTGAAAAACCGTTTCAGTGTCGGATCTGTATGCGAAATTTCTCCAGGAAGGAGGGCTTGAAGATCCAT
CTACGTACGCACACCGGCGAGAAGCCATTCCAATGCCGAATATGCATGCGCAACTTCAGTCGCGCCGACA
ACCTGCGCAGGCACCTAAAAACCCACCTGAGGGGATCCTCTGCACAGTAGTAACTAGAGACTAGAAAAAG
GCCGACAAGTCCCGCTCCGCTGAAGATCCTGGCGTAATAGCGAAGAGGCCCGCACCGATCGCCCTTCCCA
ACAGTTGCGCAGCCTGAATGGCGAATGGG
[124 nt withheld, positions 450-573]
C
[91 nt withheld, positions 575-665]
A
[49 nt withheld, positions 667-715]
CCTTTGACGTTGGAGTCCACGTTCTTT
[37 nt withheld, positions 743-779]
ACCCTATCTCGGTCTATTCTTTTGATTTATAAGGGATTT
